>Addgene plasmid #216776 | pENTR-Flag-Polb(TM/DM)-C | addgene full sequence | sequence record 498095 | Addgene NGS Result
CTTTCCTGCGTTATCCCCTGATTCTGTGGATAACCGTATTACCGCCTTTGAGTGAGCTGATACCGCTCGC
CGCAGCCGAACGACCGAGCGCAGCGAGTCAGTGAGCGAGGAAGCGGAAGAGCGCCCAATACGCAAACCGC
CTCTCCCCGCGCGTTGGCCGATTCATTAATGCAGCTGGCACGACAGGTTTCCCGACTGGAAAGCGGGCAG
TGAGCGCAACGCAATTAATACGCGTACCGCTAGCCAGGAAGAGTTTGTAGAAACGCAAAAAGGCCATCCG
TCAGGATGGCCTTCTGCTTAGTTTGATGCCTGGCAGTTTATGGCGGGCGTCCTGCCCGCCACCCTCCGGG
CCGTTGCTTCACAACGTTCAAATCCGCTCCCGGCGGATTTGTCCTACTCAGGAGAGCGTTCACCGACAAA
CAACAGATAAAACGAAAGGCCCAGTCTTCCGACTGAGCCTTTCGTTTTATTTGATGCCTGGCAGTTCCCT
ACTCTCGCGTTAACGCTAGCATGGATGTTTTCCCAGTCACGACGTTGTAAAACGACGGCCAGTCTTAAGC
TCGGGCCCCAAATAATGATTTTATTTTGACTGATAGTGACCTGTTCGTTGCAACAAATTGATGAGCAATG
CTTTTTTATAATGCCAACTTTGTACAAAAAAGCAGGCTCCGCGGCCGCCCCCTTCACCATGGACTACAAA
GACGATGACGATAAAGGCAAATTACGTAAACTGGAAAAGATTCGGCAGGATGATACGAGTTCATCCATCA
ATTTCCTGACTCGAGTTAGTGGCATTGGTCCATCTGCTGCAAGGAAGTTTGTAGATGAAGGAATTAAAAC
ACTAGAAGATCTCAGAAAAAATGAAGATAAATTGAACCATCATCAGCGAATTGGGCTGAAATATTTTGGG
GACTTTGAAAAAAGAATTCCTCGTGAAGAGATGTTACAAATGCAAGATATTGTACTAAATGAAGTTAAAA
AAGTGGATTCTGAATACATTGCTACAGTCTGTGGCAGTTTCAGAAGAGGTGCAGAGTCCAGTGGTGACAT
GGATGTTCTCCTGACCCATCCCAGCTTCACTTCAGAATCAACCGCACAGCCAAAACTGTTACATCAGGTT
GTGGAGCAGTTACAAAAGGTTCATTTTATCACAGATACCCTGTCAAAGGGTGAGACAAAGTTCATGGGTG
TTTGCCAGCTTCCCAGTGCAAATGATGAAAAAGAATATCCACACAGAAGAATTGATATCAGGTTGATACC
CAAAGATCAGTATTACTGTGGTGTTCTCTATTTCACTGGGAGTGATATTTTCAATAAGAATATGAGGGCT
CATGCCCTAGAAAAGGGTTTCACAATCAATGAGTACACCATCCGTCCCCGGGGACGCACTGGACGTGCAG
GAGAACCCCTGCCAGTGGATAGTGAAAAAGACATCTTTGATTACATCCAGTGGAAATACCGGGAACCCAA
GGACCGGAGCGAATGAAAGGGTGGGCGCGCCGACCCAGCTTTCTTGTACAAAGTTGGCATTATAAGAAAG
CATTGCTTATCAATTTGTTGCAACGAACAGGTCACTATCAGTCAAAATAAAATCATTATTTGCCATCCAG
CTGATATCCCCTATAGTGAGTCGTATTACATGGTCATAGCTGTTTCCTGGCAGCTCTGGCCCGTGTCTCA
AAATCTCTGATGTTACATTGCACAAGATAAAAATATATCATCATGAACAATAAAACTGTCTGCTTACATA
AACAGTAATACAAGGGGTGTTATGAGCCATATTCAACGGGAAACGTCGAGGCCGCGATTAAATTCCAACA
TGGATGCTGATTTATATGGGTATAAATGGGCTCGCGATAATGTCGGGCAATCAGGTGCGACAATCTATCG
CTTGTATGGGAAGCCCGATGCGCCAGAGTTGTTTCTGAAACATGGCAAAGGTAGCGTTGCCAATGATGTT
ACAGATGAGATGGTCAGACTAAACTGGCTGACGGAATTTATGCCTCTTCCGACCATCAAGCATTTTATCC
GTACTCCTGATGATGCATGGTTACTCACCACTGCGATCCCCGGAAAAACAGCATTCCAGGTATTAGAAGA
ATATCCTGATTCAGGTGAAAATATTGTTGATGCGCTGGCAGTGTTCCTGCGCCGGTTGCATTCGATTCCT
GTTTGTAATTGTCCTTTTAACAGCGATCGCGTATTTCGTCTCGCTCAGGCGCAATCACGAATGAATAACG
GTTTGGTTGATGCGAGTGATTTTGATGACGAGCGTAATGGCTGGCCTGTTGAACAAGTCTGGAAAGAAAT
GCATAAACTTTTGCCATTCTCACCGGATTCAGTCGTCACTCATGGTGATTTCTCACTTGATAACCTTATT
TTTGACGAGGGGAAATTAATAGGTTGTATTGATGTTGGACGAGTCGGAATCGCAGACCGATACCAGGATC
TTGCCATCCTATGGAACTGCCTCGGTGAGTTTTCTCCTTCATTACAGAAACGGCTTTTTCAAAAATATGG
TATTGATAATCCTGATATGAATAAATTGCAGTTTCATTTGATGCTCGATGAGTTTTTCTAATCAGAATTG
GTTAATTGGTTGTAACACTGGCAGAGCATTACGCTGACTTGACGGGACGGCGCAAGCTCATGACCAAAAT
CCCTTAACGTGAGTTACGCGTCGTTCCACTGAGCGTCAGACCCCGTAGAAAAGATCAAAGGATCTTCTTG
AGATCCTTTTTTTCTGCGCGTAATCTGCTGCTTGCAAACAAAAAAACCACCGCTACCAGCGGTGGTTTGT
TTGCCGGATCAAGAGCTACCAACTCTTTTTCCGAAGGTAACTGGCTTCAGCAGAGCGCAGATACCAAATA
CTGTTCTTCTAGTGTAGCCGTAGTTAGGCCACCACTTCAAGAACTCTGTAGCACCGCCTACATACCTCGC
TCTGCTAATCCTGTTACCAGTGGCTGCTGCCAGTGGCGATAAGTCGTGTCTTACCGGGTTGGACTCAAGA
CGATAGTTACCGGATAAGGCGCAGCGGTCGGGCTGAACGGGGGGTTCGTGCACACAGCCCAGCTTGGAGC
GAACGACCTACACCGAACTGAGATACCTACAGCGTGAGCTATGAGAAAGCGCCACGCTTCCCGAAGGGAG
AAAGGCGGACAGGTATCCGGTAAGCGGCAGGGTCGGAACAGGAGAGCGCACGAGGGAGCTTCCAGGGGGA
AACGCCTGGTATCTTTATAGTCCTGTCGGGTTTCGCCACCTCTGACTTGAGCGTCGATTTTTGTGATGCT
CGTCAGGGGGGCGGAGCCTATGGAAAAACGCCAGCAACGCGGCCTTTTTACGGTTCCTGGCCTTTTGCTG
GCCTTTTGCTCACATGTT
Features (pLannotate 1.2.2; 11 found; start..end, strand, type, name):
    121..213     +  CDS            lacI (fragment): lac repressor; lacI; The lac repressor binds to the lac operator to inhibit transcription in E. coli. This inhibition can be relieved by adding lactose or isopropyl-β-D-thiogalactopyranoside (IPTG).
    268..295     -  terminator     rrnB T2 terminator: transcription terminator T2 from the E. coli rrnB gene
    427..470     +  terminator     rrnB T1 terminator: Escherichia coli rrnB; transcription terminator T1 from the E. coli rrnB gene
    517..553     -  CDS            lacZα (fragment): LacZα fragment of β-galactosidase; lacZ fragment
    569..668     +  protein_bind   attL1: mutant version of attL; recombination site for the Gateway® LR reaction LR Clonase™
    691..715     +  CDS            3xFLAG (fragment): three tandem FLAG® epitope tags
    716..1483    +  CDS            POLB (fragment): DPOLB_HUMAN - Experimental evidence at protein level: Swiss-Prot protein existence level 1. Repair polymerase that plays a key role in base-excision repair. Has 5'-deoxyribose-5-phosphate lyase (dRP lyase) activity that removes the 5' sugar phosphate and also acts as a DNA polymerase that adds one nucleotide to the 3' end of the arising single-nucleotide gap. Conducts 'gap-filling' DNA synthesis in a stepwise distributive fashion rather than in a processive fashion as for other DNA polymerases. From Homo sapiens (Human).
   1503..1602    -  protein_bind   attL2: mutant version of attL; recombination site for the Gateway® LR reaction LR Clonase™
   1620..1638    -  promoter       T7 promoter: promoter for bacteriophage T7 RNA polymerase
   1772..2581    +  CDS            KanR: aminoglycoside phosphotransferase; aph(3')-Ia; confers resistance to kanamycin in bacteria or G418 (Geneticin®) in eukaryotes
   2728..3316    +  rep_origin     ori: high-copy-number ColE1/pMB1/pBR322/pUC origin of replication
