[The description below was written by a language model from this plasmid's Addgene catalogue record and pLannotate feature annotations shown in this document.]
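Description:
pENTR-Flag-Polb(TM/DM)-C is a Gateway entry clone built on the pENTR backbone, about 3.4 kb in total. It carries a Flag-tagged, mutated C-terminal fragment of human DNA polymerase beta (POLB). It is propagated in E. coli through a high-copy ColE1/pUC-type origin and selected with kanamycin via an aminoglycoside phosphotransferase (KanR) gene. The rrnB T1 and T2 terminators lie upstream of the cloning region, where they insulate the insert from read-through transcription. The short lacI and lacZα fragments annotated nearby appear to be backbone remnants rather than functional genes.

The payload lies between the attL1 and attL2 recombination sites. It consists of an N-terminal Flag epitope (annotated as a partial match to 3xFLAG, consistent with a single tag) fused in frame to POLB residues 91–335. POLB is the gap-filling polymerase of base excision repair. The "TM/DM" designation refers to five substitutions: the triple mutant L301R/V303R/V306R and the double mutant K206A/K244A. The record does not state the functional consequence of these changes.

Although catalogued as a mammalian expression vector, the annotated sequence contains no eukaryotic promoter or polyadenylation signal. The only promoter found is a T7 promoter outside attL2, oriented back toward the insert. The plasmid is therefore best regarded as a shuttle. An LR Clonase reaction would move the Flag-Polb cassette into a destination vector that supplies the expression elements. The associated work concerns base excision and single-strand break repair and the cellular response to PARG inhibitors, so the construct is likely used for domain-mapping studies of Polβ in that setting.
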