Addgene plasmid #216776: pENTR-Flag-Polb(TM/DM)-C
Purpose: Flag-Polb(TM/DM), C-terminal domain (AA 91-335); TM/DM = L301R/V303R/V306R/K206A/K244A
Depositing lab: Robert Sobol. Depositing organization: Brown University. Publication: Replication-associated base excision repair/single-strand break repair regulates PARG inhibitor response via the PRMT1/PRMT5/ATR axis. Ibrahim M, Roos WP, Schwartz JC, Khan MM, Al-Rahahleh RQ, Beers LA, Pearson CR, Langham KT, Boyang L, Clark J, Hayat F, Fang Q, Koczor CA, Migaud ME, Sobol RW. NAR Cancer. 2025 Dec 31;7(4):zcaf057. doi: 10.1093/narcan/zcaf057. eCollection 2025 Dec. PubMed 41480640.
Backbone
  Vector backbone: pENTR
  Backbone size w/o insert (bp): 2590
  Vector type: Mammalian Expression
Growth in bacteria
  Bacterial resistance: Kanamycin, 50 μg/mL
  Growth temperature: 37°C
  Growth strain: DH5alpha
  Copy number: Unknown
Gene/Insert
  Gene/Insert name: Flag-Polb
  Species: H. sapiens (human)
  Insert size (bp): 788
  Mutation: C-terminal domain (amino acids 91-335); TM/DM = L301R/V303R/V306R/K206A/K244A
  Entrez Gene: POLB
  Tag / fusion protein: Flag (N terminal on insert)
Terms and licenses: Academic/Nonprofit Terms; Industry Terms: Not Available to Industry
How to cite: pENTR-Flag-Polb(TM/DM)-C was a gift from Robert Sobol (Addgene plasmid # 216776 ; http://n2t.net/addgene:216776 ; RRID:Addgene_216776)
