>Addgene plasmid #216776 | pENTR-Flag-Polb(TM/DM)-C | depositor partial sequence | sequence record 493113 | pENTR-Flag-Polb(TM/DM)-C sequence 3378 bps
CTTTCCTGCGTTATCCCCTGATTCTGTGGATAACCGTATTACCGCCTTTGAGTGAGCTGATACCGCTCGC
CGCAGCCGAACGACCGAGCGCAGCGAGTCAGTGAGCGAGGAAGCGGAAGAGCGCCCAATACGCAAACCGC
CTCTCCCCGCGCGTTGGCCGATTCATTAATGCAGCTGGCACGACAGGTTTCCCGACTGGAAAGCGGGCAG
TGAGCGCAACGCAATTAATACGCGTACCGCTAGCCAGGAAGAGTTTGTAGAAACGCAAAAAGGCCATCCG
TCAGGATGGCCTTCTGCTTAGTTTGATGCCTGGCAGTTTATGGCGGGCGTCCTGCCCGCCACCCTCCGGG
CCGTTGCTTCACAACGTTCAAATCCGCTCCCGGCGGATTTGTCCTACTCAGGAGAGCGTTCACCGACAAA
CAACAGATAAAACGAAAGGCCCAGTCTTCCGACTGAGCCTTTCGTTTTATTTGATGCCTGGCAGTTCCCT
ACTCTCGCGTTAACGCTAGCATGGATGTTTTCCCAGTCACGACGTTGTAAAACGACGGCCAGTCTTAAGC
TCGGGCCCCAAATAATGATTTTATTTTGACTGATAGTGACCTGTTCGTTGCAACAAATTGATGAGCAATG
CTTTTTTATAATGCCAACTTTGTACAAAAAAGCAGGCTCCGCGGCCGCCCCCTTCACCATGGACTACAAA
GACGATGACGATAAAGGCAAATTACGTAAACTGGAAAAGATTCGGCAGGATGATACGAGTTCATCCATCA
ATTTCCTGACTCGAGTTAGTGGCATTGGTCCATCTGCTGCAAGGAAGTTTGTAGATGAAGGAATTAAAAC
ACTAGAAGATCTCAGAAAAAATGAAGATAAATTGAACCATCATCAGCGAATTGGGCTGAAATATTTTGGG
GACTTTGAAAAAAGAATTCCTCGTGAAGAGATGTTACAAATGCAAGATATTGTACTAAATGAAGTTAAAA
AAGTGGATTCTGAATACATTGCTACAGTCTGTGGCAGTTTCAGAAGAGGTGCAGAGTCCAGTGGTGACAT
GGATGTTCTCCTGACCCATCCCAGCTTCACTTCAGAATCAACCGCACAGCCAAAACTGTTACATCAGGTT
GTGGAGCAGTTACAAAAGGTTCATTTTATCACAGATACCCTGTCAAAGGGTGAGACAAAGTTCATGGGTG
TTTGCCAGCTTCCCAGTGCAAATGATGAAAAAGAATATCCACACAGAAGAATTGATATCAGGTTGATACC
CAAAGATCAGTATTACTGTGGTGTTCTCTATTTCACTGGGAGTGATATTTTCAATAAGAATATGAGGGCT
CATGCCCTAGAAAAGGGTTTCACAATCAATGAGTACACCATCCGTCCCCGGGGACGCACTGGACGTGCAG
GAGAACCCCTGCCAGTGGATAGTGAAAAAGACATCTTTGATTACATCCAGTGGAAATACCGGGAACCCAA
GGACCGGAGCGAATGAAAGGGTGGGCGCGCCGACCCAGCTTTCTTGTACAAAGTTGGCATTATAAGAAAG
CATTGCTTATCAATTTGTTGCAACGAACAGGTCACTATCAGTCAAAATAAAATCATTATTTGCCATCCAG
CTGATATCCCCTATAGTGAGTCGTATTACATGGTCATAGCTGTTTCCTGGCAGCTCTGGCCCGTGTCTCA
AAATCTCTGATGTTACATTGCACAAGATAAAAATATATCATCATGAACAATAAAACTGTCTGCTTACATA
AACAGTAATACAAGGGGTGTTATGAGCCATATTCAACGGGAAACGTCGAGGCCGCGATTAAATTCCAACA
TGGATGCTGATTTATATGGGTATAAATGGGCTCGCGATAATGTCGGGCAATCAGGTGCGACAATCTATCG
CTTGTATGGGAAGCCCGATGCGCCAGAGTTGTTTCTGAAACATGGCAAAGGTAGCGTTGCCAATGATGTT
ACAGATGAGATGGTCAGACTAAACTGGCTGACGGAATTTATGCCTCTTCCGACCATCAAGCATTTTATCC
GTACTCCTGATGATGCATGGTTACTCACCACTGCGATCCCCGGAAAAACAGCATTCCAGGTATTAGAAGA
ATATCCTGATTCAGGTGAAAATATTGTTGATGCGCTGGCAGTGTTCCTGCGCCGGTTGCATTCGATTCCT
GTTTGTAATTGTCCTTTTAACAGCGATCGCGTATTTCGTCTCGCTCAGGCGCAATCACGAATGAATAACG
GTTTGGTTGATGCGAGTGATTTTGATGACGAGCGTAATGGCTGGCCTGTTGAACAAGTCTGGAAAGAAAT
GCATAAACTTTTGCCATTCTCACCGGATTCAGTCGTCACTCATGGTGATTTCTCACTTGATAACCTTATT
TTTGACGAGGGGAAATTAATAGGTTGTATTGATGTTGGACGAGTCGGAATCGCAGACCGATACCAGGATC
TTGCCATCCTATGGAACTGCCTCGGTGAGTTTTCTCCTTCATTACAGAAACGGCTTTTTCAAAAATATGG
TATTGATAATCCTGATATGAATAAATTGCAGTTTCATTTGATGCTCGATGAGTTTTTCTAATCAGAATTG
GTTAATTGGTTGTAACACTGGCAGAGCATTACGCTGACTTGACGGGACGGCGCAAGCTCATGACCAAAAT
CCCTTAACGTGAGTTACGCGTCGTTCCACTGAGCGTCAGACCCCGTAGAAAAGATCAAAGGATCTTCTTG
AGATCCTTTTTTTCTGCGCGTAATCTGCTGCTTGCAAACAAAAAAACCACCGCTACCAGCGGTGGTTTGT
TTGCCGGATCAAGAGCTACCAACTCTTTTTCCGAAGGTAACTGGCTTCAGCAGAGCGCAGATACCAAATA
CTGTCCTTCTAGTGTAGCCGTAGTTAGGCCACCACTTCAAGAACTCTGTAGCACCGCCTACATACCTCGC
TCTGCTAATCCTGTTACCAGTGGCTGCTGCCAGTGGCGATAAGTCGTGTCTTACCGGGTTGGACTCAAGA
CGATAGTTACCGGATAAGGCGCAGCGGTCGGGCTGAACGGGGGGTTCGTGCACACAGCCCAGCTTGGAGC
GAACGACCTACACCGAACTGAGATACCTACAGCGTGAGCATTGAGAAAGCGCCACGCTTCCCGAAGGGAG
AAAGGCGGACAGGTATCCGGTAAGCGGCAGGGTCGGAACAGGAGAGCGCACGAGGGAGCTTCCAGGGGGA
AACGCCTGGTATCTTTATAGTCCTGTCGGGTTTCGCCACCTCTGACTTGAGCGTCGATTTTTGTGATGCT
CGTCAGGGGGGCGGAGCCTATGGAAAAACGCCAGCAACGCGGCCTTTTTACGGTTCCTGGCCTTTTGCTG
GCCTTTTGCTCACATGTT
